>Addgene plasmid #64813 | JW790 | depositor full sequence | sequence record 112040 | JW790 sequence 12287 bps
TATTAAAACTCTTAAAACCCGCCTGGCCTGTGCATAACTGTCTGGCCAGCGCACAGCCGAAGAGCTGCAA
AAAGCGCCTACCCTTCGGTCGCTGCGCTCCCTACGCCCCGCCGCTTCGCGTCGGCCTATCGCGGCCGCTG
GCCGCTCAAAAATGGCTGGCCTACGGCCAGGCAATCTACCAGGGCGCGGACAAGCCGCGCCGTCGCCACT
CGACCGCCGGCGCCCACATCAAGGCACCCTGCCTCGCGCGTTTCGGTGATGACGGTGAAAACCTCTGACA
CATGCAGCTCCCGGAGACGGTCACAGCTTGTCTGTAAGCGGATGCCGGGAGCAGACAAGCCCGTCAGGGC
GCGTCAGCGGGTGTTGGCGGGTGTCGGGGCGCAGCCATGACCCAGTCACGTAGCGATAGCGGAGTGTATA
CTGGCTTAACTATGCGGCATCAGAGCAGATTGTACTGAGAGTGCACCATATGCGGTGTGAAATACCGCAC
AGATGCGTAAGGAGAAAATACCGCATCAGGCGCTCTTCCGCTTCCTCGCTCACTGACTCGCTGCGCTCGG
TCGTTCGGCTGCGGCGAGCGGTATCAGCTCACTCAAAGGCGGTAATACGGTTATCCACAGAATCAGGGGA
TAACGCAGGAAAGAACATGTGAGCAAAAGGCCAGCAAAAGGCCAGGAACCGTAAAAAGGCCGCGTTGCTG
GCGTTTTTCCATAGGCTCCGCCCCCCTGACGAGCATCACAAAAATCGACGCTCAAGTCAGAGGTGGCGAA
ACCCGACAGGACTATAAAGATACCAGGCGTTTCCCCCTGGAAGCTCCCTCGTGCGCTCTCCTGTTCCGAC
CCTGCCGCTTACCGGATACCTGTCCGCCTTTCTCCCTTCGGGAAGCGTGGCGCTTTCTCATAGCTCACGC
TGTAGGTATCTCAGTTCGGTGTAGGTCGTTCGCTCCAAGCTGGGCTGTGTGCACGAACCCCCCGTTCAGC
CCGACCGCTGCGCCTTATCCGGTAACTATCGTCTTGAGTCCAACCCGGTAAGACACGACTTATCGCCACT
GGCAGCAGCCACTGGTAACAGGATTAGCAGAGCGAGGTATGTAGGCGGTGCTACAGAGTTCTTGAAGTGG
TGGCCTAACTACGGCTACACTAGAAGGACAGTATTTGGTATCTGCGCTCTGCTGAAGCCAGTTACCTTCG
GAAAAAGAGTTGGTAGCTCTTGATCCGGCAAACAAACCACCGCTGGTAGCGGTGGTTTTTTTGTTTGCAA
GCAGCAGATTACGCGCAGAAAAAAAGGATCTCAAGAAGATCCTTTGATCTTTTCTACGGGGTCTGACGCT
CAGTGGAACGAAAACTCACGTTAAGGGATTTTGGTCATGCATTCTAGGTACTAAAACAATTCATCCAGTA
AAATATAATATTTTATTTTCTCCCAATCAGGCTTGATCCCCAGTAAGTCAAAAAATAGCTCGACATACTG
TTCTTCCCCGATATCCTCCCTGATCGACCGGACGCAGAAGGCAATGTCATACCACTTGTCCGCCCTGCCG
CTTCTCCCAAGATCAATAAAGCCACTTACTTTGCCATCTTTCACAAAGATGTTGCTGTCTCCCAGGTCGC
CGTGGGAAAAGACAAGTTCCTCTTCGGGCTTTTCCGTCTTTAAAAAATCATACAGCTCGCGCGGATCTTT
AAATGGAGTGTCTTCTTCCCAGTTTTCGCAATCCACATCGGCCAGATCGTTATTCAGTAAGTAATCCAAT
TCGGCTAAGCGGCTGTCTAAGCTATTCGTATAGGGACAATCCGATATGTCGATGGAGTGAAAGAGCCTGA
TGCACTCCGCATACAGCTCGATAATCTTTTCAGGGCTTTGTTCATCTTCATACTCTTCCGAGCAAAGGAC
GCCATCGGCCTCACTCATGAGCAGATTGCTCCAGCCATCATGCCGTTCAAAGTGCAGGACCTTTGGAACA
GGCAGCTTTCCTTCCAGCCATAGCATCATGTCCTTTTCCCGTTCCACATCATAGGTGGTCCCTTTATACC
GGCTGTCCGTCATTTTTAAATATAGGTTTTCATTTTCTCCCACCAGCTTATATACCTTAGCAGGAGACAT
TCCTTCCGTATCTTTTACGCAGCGGTATTTTTCGATCAGTTTTTTCAATTCCGGTGATATTCTCATTTTA
GCCATTTATTATTTCCTTCCTCTTTTCTACAGTATTTAAAGATACCCCAAGAAGCTAATTATAACAAGAC
GAACTCCAATTCACTGTTCCTTGCATTCTAAAACCTTAAATACCAGAAAACAGCTTTTTCAAAGTTGTTT
TCAAAGTTGGCGTATAACATAGTATCGACGGAGCCGATTTTGAAACCGCGGTGATCACAGGCAGCAACGC
TCTGTCATCGTTACAATCAACATGCTACCCTCCGCGAGATCATCCGTGTTTCAAACCCGGCAGCTTAGTT
GCCGTTCTTCCGAATAGCATCGGTAACATGAGCAAAGTCTGCCGCCTTACAACGGCTCTCCCGCTGACGC
CGTCCCGGACTGATGGGCTGCCTGTATCGAGTGGTGATTTTGTGCCGAGCTGCCGGTCGGGGAGCTGTTG
GCTGGCTGGTGGCAGGATATATTGTGGTGTAAACAAATTGACGCTTAGACAACTTAATAACACATTGCGG
ACGTTTTTAATGTACTGAATTAACGCCGAATTAATTCGGGGGATCTGGATTTTAGTACTGGATTTTGGTT
TTAGGAATTAGAAATTTTATTGATAGAAGTATTTTACAAATACAAATACATACTAAGGGTTTCTTATATG
CTCAACACATGAGCGAAACCCTATAGGAACCCTAATTCCCTTATCTGGGAACTACTCACACATTATTATG
GAGAAACTCGAGCTTGTCGATCGACTCTAGCTAGAGGATCGATCCGAACCCCAGAGTCCCGCTCAGAAGA
ACTCGTCAAGAAGGCGATAGAAGGCGATGCGCTGCGAATCGGGAGCGGCGATACCGTAAAGCACGAGGAA
GCGGTCAGCCCATTCGCCGCCAAGCTCTTCAGCAATATCACGGGTAGCCAACGCTATGTCCTGATAGCGG
TCCGCCACACCCAGCCGGCCACAGTCGATGAATCCAGAAAAGCGGCCATTTTCCACCATGATATTCGGCA
AGCAGGCATCGCCATGTGTCACGACGAGATCCTCGCCGTCGGGCATGCGCGCCTTGAGCCTGGCGAACAG
TTCGGCTGGCGCGAGCCCCTGATGCTCTTCGTCCAGATCATCCTGATCGACAAGACCGGCTTCCATCCGA
GTACGTGCTCGCTCGATGCGATGTTTCGCTTGGTGGTCGAATGGGCAGGTAGCCGGATCAAGCGTATGCA
GCCGCCGCATTGCATCAGCCATGATGGATACTTTCTCGGCAGGAGCAAGGTGAGATGACAGGAGATCCTG
CCCCGGCACTTCGCCCAATAGCAGCCAGTCCCTTCCCGCTTCAGTGACAACGTCGAGCACAGCTGCGCAA
GGAACGCCCGTCGTGGCCAGCCACGATAGCCGCGCTGCCTCGTCCTGGAGTTCATTCAGGGCACCGGACA
GGTCGGTCTTGACAAAAAGAACCGGGCGCCCCTGCGCTGACAGCCGGAACACGGCGGCATCAGAGCAGCC
GATTGTCTGTTGTGCCCAGTCATAGCCGAATAGCCTCTCCACCCAAGCGGCCGGAGAACCTGCGTGCAAT
CCATCTTGTTCAATCCCCATGGTCGATCGACAGATCTGCGAAAGCTCGAGTGCAGATTATTTGGATTGAG
AGTGAATATGAGACTCTAATTGGATACCGAGGGGAATTTATGGAACGTCAGTGGAGCATTTTTGACAAGA
AATATTTGCTAGCTGATAGTGACCTTAGGCGACTTTTGAACGCGCAATAATGGTTTCTGACGTATGTGCT
TAGCTCATTAAACTCCAGAAACCCGCGGCTGAGTGGCTCCTTCAACGTTGCGGTTCTGTCAGTTCCAAAC
GTAAAACGGCTTGTCCCGCGTCATCGGCGGGGGTCATAACGTGACTCCCTTAATTCTCCGCTCATGATCC
CACCATGTTGGCAAGCTGCTCTAGCCAATACGCAAACCGCCTCTCCCCGCGCGTTGGCCGATTCATTAAT
GCAGCTGGCACGACAGGTTTCCCGACTGGAAAGCGGGCAGTGAGCGCAACGCAATTAATGTGAGTTAGCT
CACTCATTAGGCACCCCAGGCTTTACACTTTATGCTTCCGGCTCGTATGTTGTGTGGAATTGTGAGCGGA
TAACAATTTCACACAGGAAACAGCTATGACCATGATTACGAATTCGGTCCCCAGATTAGCCTTTTCAATT
TCAGAAAGAATGCTAACCCACAGATGGTTAGAGAGGCTTACGCAGCAGGTCTCATCAAGACGATCTACCC
GAGCAATAATCTCCAGGAAATCAAATACCTTCCCAAGAAGGTTAAAGATGCAGTCAAAAGATTCAGGACT
AACTGCATCAAGAACACAGAGAAAGATATATTTCTCAAGATCAGAAGTACTATTCCAGTATGGACGATTC
AAGGCTTGCTTCACAAACCAAGGCAAGTAATAGAGATTGGAGTCTCTAAAAAGGTAGTTCCCACTGAATC
AAAGGCCATGGAGTCAAAGATTCAAATAGAGGACCTAACAGAACTCGCCGTAAAGACTGGCGAACAGTTC
ATACAGAGTCTCTTACGACTCAATGACAAGAAGAAAATCTTCGTCAACATGGTGGAGCACGACACACTTG
TCTACTCCAAAAATATCAAAGATACAGTCTCAGAAGACCAAAGGGCAATTGAGACTTTTCAACAAAGGGT
AATATCCGGAAACCTCCTCGGATTCCATTGCCCAGCTATCTGTCACTTTATTGTGAAGATAGTGGAAAAG
GAAGGTGGCTCCTACAAATGCCATCATTGCGATAAAGGAAAGGCCATCGTTGAAGATGCCTCTGCCGACA
GTGGTCCCAAAGATGGACCCCCACCCACGAGGAGCATCGTGGAAAAAGAAGACGTTCCAACCACGTCTTC
AAAGCAAGTGGATTGATGTGATATCTCCACTGACGTAAGGGATGACGCACAATCCCACTATCCTTCGCAA
GACCCTTCCTCTATATAAGGAAGTTCATTTCATTTGGAGAGAACACGGGGGACGAGCTCGGTACCATGTC
TGACGACCAATTCCATCACCCGCCGCCTCCTTCTTCAATGAGGCACCGTTCTACGTCGGATGCGGCGGAC
GGCGGCTGCGGCGAGATTGTTGAGGTGCAAGGTGGTCACATTGTTCGGTCTACCGGAAGAAAAGACCGCC
ACAGCAAAGTCTGCACGGCTAAAGGGCCACGTGACCGGCGCGTGAGACTCTCTGCTCACACGGCGATTCA
GTTTTACGATGTTCAAGACAGGCTTGGTTTCGACCGACCTAGCAAAGCCGTTGATTGGCTTATCAAAAAG
GCTAAGACTTCCATTGACGAGCTCGCTGAGCTTCCTCCCTGGAATCCCGCCGATGCAATTCGCCTAGCCG
CTGCTAACGCTAAACCCAGAAGAACCACCGCCAAAACCCAAATCTCTCCGTCTCCGCCACCGCCGCAACA
GCAACAACAACAACAACAGCTTCAGTTCGGTGTTGGCTTCAACGGAGGAGGAGCAGAGCATCCGAGTAAC
AACGAGTCGAGTTTTCTCCCGCCGTCAATGGATTCAGATTCGATAGCTGACACTATAAAGTCGTTTTTTC
CGGTGATTGGCTCTTCAACGGAGGCTCCTTCGAATCATAACCTTATGCACAACTATCATCATCAGCATCC
GCCGGATTTGCTTTCTCGAACTAATAGCCAAAACCAAGATCTCCGTCTCTCGCTGCAATCGTTCCCGGAT
GGTCCACCGTCGCTTCTGCACCACCAACATCACCACCACACCTCTGCTTCCGCCTCCGAGCCTACTCTGT
TCTACGGACAGAGCAATCCGTTAGGGTTTGACACATCGAGTTGGGAGCAGCAGTCGTCGGAATTCGGAAG
GATTCAGAGACTAGTGGCTTGGAACAGCGGCGGTGGCGGCGGAGCAACCGATACAGGAAACGGAGGAGGG
TTTCTGTTCGCTCCTCCTACTCCTTCAACGACGTCGTTTCAGCCAGTTCTTGGCCAAAGCCAACAGCTTT
ATTCTCAGAGGGGTCCCTTGCAAAGTAGCTACAGTCCCATGATCCGTGCTTGGTTTGATCCTCACCATCA
TCACCAATCCATCTCCACCGACGATCTCAACCACCACCATCACCTTCCTCCACCGGTTCACCAATCAGCA
ATCCCCGGAATCGGATTCGCCTCAGGTGAATTCTCTTCGGGTTTTCGCATACCAGCACGGTTTCAGGGCC
AAGAAGAGGAGCAGCACGACGGTCTCACTCACAAGCCGTCCTCTGCTTCCTCTATTTCTCGCCATGTCGA
CCAGATCTCGTACGCGTCCCGGGGCGGTGGCTCATCTGGCGGAGGTGAAGACGCCAAAAACATAAAGAAA
GGCCCGGCGCCATTCTATCCGCTGGAAGATGGAACCGCTGGAGAGCAACTGCATAAGGCTATGAAGAGAT
ACGCCCTGGTTCCTGGAACAATTGCTTTTACAGATGCACATATCGAGGTGGACATCACTTACGCTGAGTA
CTTCGAAATGTCCGTTCGGTTGGCAGAAGCTATGAAACGATATGGGCTGAATACAAATCACAGAATCGTC
GTATGCAGTGAAAACTCTCTTCAATTCTTTATGCCGGTGTTGGGCGCGTTATTTATCGGAGTTGCAGTTG
CGCCCGCGAACGACATTTATAATGAACGTGAATTGCTCAACAGTATGGGCATTTCGCAGCCTACCGTGGT
GTTCGTTTCCAAAAAGGGGTTGCAAAAAATTTTGAACGTGCAAAAAAAGCTCCCAATCATCCAAAAAATT
ATTATCATGGATTCTAAAACGGATTACCAGGGATTTCAGTCGATGTACACGTTCGTCACATCTCATCTAC
CTCCCGGTTTTAATGAATACGATTTTGTGCCAGAGTCCTTCGATAGGGACAAGACAATTGCACTGATCAT
GAACTCCTCTGGATCTACTGGTCTGCCTAAAGGTGTCGCTCTGCCTCATAGAACTGCCTGCGTGAGATTC
TCGCATGCCAGAGATCCTATTTTTGGCAATCAAATCATTCCGGATACTGCGATTTTAAGTGTTGTTCCAT
TCCATCACGGTTTTGGAATGTTTACTACACTCGGATATTTGATATGTGGATTTCGAGTCGTCTTAATGTA
TAGATTTGAAGAAGAGCTGTTTCTGAGGAGCCTTCAGGATTACAAGATTCAAAGTGCGCTGCTGGTGCCA
ACCCTATTCTCCTTCTTCGCCAAAAGCACTCTGATTGACAAATACGATTTATCTAATTTACACGAAATTG
CTTCTGGTGGCGCTCCCCTCTCTAAGGAAGTCGGGGAAGCGGTTGCCAAGAGGTTCCATCTGCCAGGTAT
CAGGCAAGGATATGGGCTCACTGAGACTACATCAGCTATTCTGATTACACCCGAGGGGGATGATAAACCG
GGCGCGGTCGGTAAAGTTGTTCCATTTTTTGAAGCGAAGGTTGTGGATCTGGATACCGGGAAAACGCTGG
GCGTTAATCAAAGAGGCGAACTGTGTGTGAGAGGTCCTATGATTATGTCCGGTTATGTAAACAATCCGGA
AGCGACCAACGCCTTGATTGACAAGGATGGATGACTGCAGAGCTTTCGTTCGTATCATCGGTTTCGACAA
CGTTCGTCAAGTTCAATGCATCAGTTTCATTGCGCACACACCAGAATCCTACTGAGTTCGAGTATTATGG
CATTGGGAAACATGTTTTTCTTGTACCATTTGTTGTGCTTGTAATTTACTGTGTTTTTTATTCGGTTTTC
GCTATCGAACTGTGAAATGGAAATGGATGGAGAAGAGTTAATGAATGATATGGTCCTTTTGTTCATTCTC
AAATTAATATTATTTGTTTTTTCTCTTATTTGTTGTGTGTTGAATTTGAAAATATAAGAGATATGCAAAC
ATTTTGTTTTGAGTAAAAATGTGTCAAATCGTGGCCTCTAATGACCGAAGTTAATATGAGGAGTAAAACA
CTTGTAGTTGTACCATTATGCTTATTCACTAGGCAACAAATATATTTTCAGACCTAGAAAAGCTGCAAAT
GTTACTGAATACAAGTATGTCCTCTTGTGTTTTAGACATTTATGAACTTTCCTTTATGTAATTTTCCAGA
ATCCTTGTCAGATTCTAATCATTGCTTTATAATTATAGTTATACTCATGGATTTGTAGTTGAGTATGAAA
ATATTTTTTAATGCATTTTATGACTTGCCAATTGATTGACAACATGCATCAAGCTTGGCACTGGCCGTCG
TTTTACAACGTCGTGACTGGGAAAACCCTGGCGTTACCCAACTTAATCGCCTTGCAGCACATCCCCCTTT
CGCCAGCTGGCGTAATAGCGAAGAGGCCCGCACCGATCGCCCTTCCCAACAGTTGCGCAGCCTGAATGGC
GAATGCTAGAGCAGCTTGAGCTTGGATCAGATTGTCGTTTCCCGCCTTCAGTTTAAACTATCAGTGTTTG
ACAGGATATATTGGCGGGTAAACCTAAGAGAAAAGAGCGTTTATTAGAATAACGGATATTTAAAAGGGCG
TGAAAAGGTTTATCCGTTCGTCCATTTGTATGTGCATGCCAACCACAGGGTTCCCCTCGGGATCAAAGTA
CTTTGATCCAACCCCTCCGCTGCTATAGTGCAGTCGGCTTCTGACGTTCAGTGCAGCCGTCTTCTGAAAA
CGACATGTCGCACAAGTCCTAAGTTACGCGACAGGCTGCCGCCCTGCCCTTTTCCTGGCGTTTTCTTGTC
GCGTGTTTTAGTCGCATAAAGTAGAATACTTGCGACTAGAACCGGAGACATTACGCCATGAACAAGAGCG
CCGCCGCTGGCCTGCTGGGCTATGCCCGCGTCAGCACCGACGACCAGGACTTGACCAACCAACGGGCCGA
ACTGCACGCGGCCGGCTGCACCAAGCTGTTTTCCGAGAAGATCACCGGCACCAGGCGCGACCGCCCGGAG
CTGGCCAGGATGCTTGACCACCTACGCCCTGGCGACGTTGTGACAGTGACCAGGCTAGACCGCCTGGCCC
GCAGCACCCGCGACCTACTGGACATTGCCGAGCGCATCCAGGAGGCCGGCGCGGGCCTGCGTAGCCTGGC
AGAGCCGTGGGCCGACACCACCACGCCGGCCGGCCGCATGGTGTTGACCGTGTTCGCCGGCATTGCCGAG
TTCGAGCGTTCCCTAATCATCGACCGCACCCGGAGCGGGCGCGAGGCCGCCAAGGCCCGAGGCGTGAAGT
TTGGCCCCCGCCCTACCCTCACCCCGGCACAGATCGCGCACGCCCGCGAGCTGATCGACCAGGAAGGCCG
CACCGTGAAAGAGGCGGCTGCACTGCTTGGCGTGCATCGCTCGACCCTGTACCGCGCACTTGAGCGCAGC
GAGGAAGTGACGCCCACCGAGGCCAGGCGGCGCGGTGCCTTCCGTGAGGACGCATTGACCGAGGCCGACG
CCCTGGCGGCCGCCGAGAATGAACGCCAAGAGGAACAAGCATGAAACCGCACCAGGACGGCCAGGACGAA
CCGTTTTTCATTACCGAAGAGATCGAGGCGGAGATGATCGCGGCCGGGTACGTGTTCGAGCCGCCCGCGC
ACGTCTCAACCGTGCGGCTGCATGAAATCCTGGCCGGTTTGTCTGATGCCAAGCTGGCGGCCTGGCCGGC
CAGCTTGGCCGCTGAAGAAACCGAGCGCCGCCGTCTAAAAAGGTGATGTGTATTTGAGTAAAACAGCTTG
CGTCATGCGGTCGCTGCGTATATGATGCGATGAGTAAATAAACAAATACGCAAGGGGAACGCATGAAGGT
TATCGCTGTACTTAACCAGAAAGGCGGGTCAGGCAAGACGACCATCGCAACCCATCTAGCCCGCGCCCTG
CAACTCGCCGGGGCCGATGTTCTGTTAGTCGATTCCGATCCCCAGGGCAGTGCCCGCGATTGGGCGGCCG
TGCGGGAAGATCAACCGCTAACCGTTGTCGGCATCGACCGCCCGACGATTGACCGCGACGTGAAGGCCAT
CGGCCGGCGCGACTTCGTAGTGATCGACGGAGCGCCCCAGGCGGCGGACTTGGCTGTGTCCGCGATCAAG
GCAGCCGACTTCGTGCTGATTCCGGTGCAGCCAAGCCCTTACGACATATGGGCCACCGCCGACCTGGTGG
AGCTGGTTAAGCAGCGCATTGAGGTCACGGATGGAAGGCTACAAGCGGCCTTTGTCGTGTCGCGGGCGAT
CAAAGGCACGCGCATCGGCGGTGAGGTTGCCGAGGCGCTGGCCGGGTACGAGCTGCCCATTCTTGAGTCC
CGTATCACGCAGCGCGTGAGCTACCCAGGCACTGCCGCCGCCGGCACAACCGTTCTTGAATCAGAACCCG
AGGGCGACGCTGCCCGCGAGGTCCAGGCGCTGGCCGCTGAAATTAAATCAAAACTCATTTGAGTTAATGA
GGTAAAGAGAAAATGAGCAAAAGCACAAACACGCTAAGTGCCGGCCGTCCGAGCGCACGCAGCAGCAAGG
CTGCAACGTTGGCCAGCCTGGCAGACACGCCAGCCATGAAGCGGGTCAACTTTCAGTTGCCGGCGGAGGA
TCACACCAAGCTGAAGATGTACGCGGTACGCCAAGGCAAGACCATTACCGAGCTGCTATCTGAATACATC
GCGCAGCTACCAGAGTAAATGAGCAAATGAATAAATGAGTAGATGAATTTTAGCGGCTAAAGGAGGCGGC
ATGGAAAATCAAGAACAACCAGGCACCGACGCCGTGGAATGCCCCATGTGTGGAGGAACGGGCGGTTGGC
CAGGCGTAAGCGGCTGGGTTGTCTGCCGGCCCTGCAATGGCACTGGAACCCCCAAGCCCGAGGAATCGGC
GTGACGGTCGCAAACCATCCGGCCCGGTACAAATCGGCGCGGCGCTGGGTGATGACCTGGTGGAGAAGTT
GAAGGCCGCGCAGGCCGCCCAGCGGCAACGCATCGAGGCAGAAGCACGCCCCGGTGAATCGTGGCAAGCG
GCCGCTGATCGAATCCGCAAAGAATCCCGGCAACCGCCGGCAGCCGGTGCGCCGTCGATTAGGAAGCCGC
CCAAGGGCGACGAGCAACCAGATTTTTTCGTTCCGATGCTCTATGACGTGGGCACCCGCGATAGTCGCAG
CATCATGGACGTGGCCGTTTTCCGTCTGTCGAAGCGTGACCGACGAGCTGGCGAGGTGATCCGCTACGAG
CTTCCAGACGGGCACGTAGAGGTTTCCGCAGGGCCGGCCGGCATGGCCAGTGTGTGGGATTACGACCTGG
TACTGATGGCGGTTTCCCATCTAACCGAATCCATGAACCGATACCGGGAAGGGAAGGGAGACAAGCCCGG
CCGCGTGTTCCGTCCACACGTTGCGGACGTACTCAAGTTCTGCCGGCGAGCCGATGGCGGAAAGCAGAAA
GACGACCTGGTAGAAACCTGCATTCGGTTAAACACCACGCACGTTGCCATGCAGCGTACGAAGAAGGCCA
AGAACGGCCGCCTGGTGACGGTATCCGAGGGTGAAGCCTTGATTAGCCGCTACAAGATCGTAAAGAGCGA
AACCGGGCGGCCGGAGTACATCGAGATCGAGCTAGCTGATTGGATGTACCGCGAGATCACAGAAGGCAAG
AACCCGGACGTGCTGACGGTTCACCCCGATTACTTTTTGATCGATCCCGGCATCGGCCGTTTTCTCTACC
GCCTGGCACGCCGCGCCGCAGGCAAGGCAGAAGCCAGATGGTTGTTCAAGACGATCTACGAACGCAGTGG
CAGCGCCGGAGAGTTCAAGAAGTTCTGTTTCACCGTGCGCAAGCTGATCGGGTCAAATGACCTGCCGGAG
TACGATTTGAAGGAGGAGGCGGGGCAGGCTGGCCCGATCCTAGTCATGCGCTACCGCAACCTGATCGAGG
GCGAAGCATCCGCCGGTTCCTAATGTACGGAGCAGATGCTAGGGCAAATTGCCCTAGCAGGGGAAAAAGG
TCGAAAAGGTCTCTTTCCTGTGGATAGCACGTACATTGGGAACCCAAAGCCGTACATTGGGAACCGGAAC
CCGTACATTGGGAACCCAAAGCCGTACATTGGGAACCGGTCACACATGTAAGTGACTGATATAAAAGAGA
AAAAAGGCGATTTTTCCGCCTAAAACTCTTTAAAACT
Features (pLannotate 1.2.2; 22 found; start..end, strand, type, name):
    239..278     +  CDS            rop (fragment): Rop protein, which maintains plasmids at low copy number; rop
    380..520     +  misc_feature   bom: basis of mobility region from pBR322
    706..1294    -  rep_origin     ori: high-copy-number ColE1/pMB1/pBR322/pUC origin of replication
   1381..2175    -  CDS            KanR: aminoglycoside phosphotransferase; aphA-3; confers resistance to kanamycin
   2600..2624    +  misc_feature   LB T-DNA repeat: left border repeat from nopaline C58 T-DNA
   2702..2876    -  polyA_signal   CaMV poly(A) signal: cauliflower mosaic virus polyadenylation signal
   2933..3725    -  CDS            NeoR/KanR (fragment): aminoglycoside phosphotransferase from Tn5; aph(3')-II (or nptII); confers resistance to neomycin, kanamycin, and G418 (Geneticin®)
   3761..3944    -  promoter       NOS promoter: nopaline synthase promoter NOS promoter
   4085..4173    +  CDS            lacI (fragment): lac repressor; lacI; The lac repressor binds to the lac operator to inhibit transcription in E. coli. This inhibition can be relieved by adding lactose or isopropyl-β-D-thiogalactopyranoside (IPTG).
   4186..4207    +  protein_bind   CAP binding site: CAP binding activates transcription in the presence of cAMP. E. coli catabolite activator protein
   4222..4252    +  promoter       lac promoter: promoter for the E. coli lac operon
   4256..4278    +  protein_bind   lac operator (fragment): The lac repressor binds to the lac operator to inhibit transcription in E. coli. This inhibition can be relieved by adding lactose or isopropyl-β-D-thiogalactopyranoside (IPTG). lac repressor encoded by lacI
   4810..5151    +  promoter       CaMV 35S promoter: strong constitutive promoter from cauliflower mosaic virus
   5176..6435    +  CDS            TCP4: TCP4_ARATH - Also known as MEE35. Experimental evidence at protein level: Swiss-Prot protein existence level 1. Transcription factor playing a pivotal role in the control of morphogenesis of shoot organs by negatively regulating the expression of boundary-specific genes such as CUC genes, probably through the induction of miRNA (e.g. miR164) (PubMed:12931144, PubMed:17307931). Required during early steps of embryogenesis (PubMed:15634699). Participates in ovule develpment (PubMed:25378179). Activates LOX2 expression by binding to the 5'-GGACCA-3' motif found in its promoter (PubMed:18816164, P
   6487..7733    +  CDS            luciferase (fragment): firefly luciferase; luc+; enhanced luc+ version of the luciferase gene
   7741..8382    +  terminator     E9 terminator: terminator and polyadenylation signal from the pea rbcS-E9 gene
   8389..8543    +  CDS            lacZα (fragment): LacZα fragment of β-galactosidase; lacZ fragment
   8609..8633    +  misc_feature   RB T-DNA repeat: right border repeat from nopaline C58 T-DNA
   8972..9373    +  CDS            Y4CG_SINFN (fragment): Protein inferred from homology: Swiss-Prot protein existence level 3. From Sinorhizobium fredii (strain NBRC 101917 / NGR234).
   9933..10562   +  CDS            pVS1 StaA: stability protein from the Pseudomonas plasmid pVS1 (Heeb et al., 2000)
  10995..12063   +  CDS            pVS1 RepA (fragment): replication protein from the Pseudomonas plasmid pVS1 (Heeb et al., 2000)
  12129..36      +  rep_origin     pVS1 oriV (across the origin): origin of replication for the Pseudomonas plasmid pVS1 (Heeb et al., 2000)
