[The description below was written by a language model from this plasmid's Addgene catalogue record and pLannotate feature annotations shown in this document.]
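Description:
JW790 is a plant binary vector built on JW771, a pCAMBIA2300 derivative, for Agrobacterium-mediated delivery of a split-luciferase fusion of the Arabidopsis thaliana transcription factor TCP4. The backbone carries a ColE1/pBR322-type origin with the bom mobilisation region for propagation in E. coli, and the pVS1 oriV with RepA and StaA functions for replication and stable maintenance in Agrobacterium. A bacterial aphA-3 gene provides kanamycin selection. Nopaline-type left and right T-DNA border repeats define the region transferred to plant cells. Within that region, near the left border, is an nptII cassette driven by the NOS promoter and terminated by the CaMV poly(A) signal, for kanamycin selection of transformed plant tissue. Remnants of the pCAMBIA lacZα cloning region (lac promoter, operator, lacZα fragment) flank the expression cassette.

The payload is a CaMV 35S promoter driving the TCP4 coding sequence, followed in the same orientation by a fragment of firefly luciferase (luc+) and the pea rbcS-E9 terminator. The catalogue describes the tag as the N-terminal domain of firefly luciferase. The feature order suggests that this fragment is fused downstream of TCP4, although the table does not confirm the reading frame. The insert is listed as the "rTCP4" mutant. The record does not define the change, but this name conventionally denotes a microRNA-resistant version of the transcript (TCP4 is a known miR319 target).

The stated purpose is bimolecular complementation ("BiFC"). The construct would be co-expressed with a partner protein fused to the complementary luciferase half, so that interaction between the two proteins reconstitutes luciferase activity in plant cells. The associated work concerns a regulatory circuit of microRNAs that coordinates flower maturation.
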