Addgene plasmid #64813: JW790
Purpose: BiFC rTCP4
Depositing lab: Detlef Weigel. Depositing organization: Max Planck Institute for Developmental Biology. Publication: Coordination of flower maturation by a regulatory circuit of three microRNAs. Rubio-Somoza I, Weigel D. PLoS Genet. 2013 Mar;9(3):e1003374. doi: 10.1371/journal.pgen.1003374. Epub 2013 Mar 28. PGENETICS-D-12-01435 PubMed 23555288.
Backbone
  Vector backbone: JW771 (pCAMBIA2300)
Growth in bacteria
  Bacterial resistance: Kanamycin, 50 μg/mL
  Growth temperature: 37°C
  Growth strain: DH5alpha
  Copy number: Unknown
Gene/Insert
  Gene/Insert name: TCP4
  Species: A. thaliana (mustard weed)
  Mutation: rTCP4
  Entrez Gene: TCP4 (a.k.a. AT3G15030, MEE35, TCP family transcription factor 4, maternal effect embryo arrest 35)
  Tag / fusion protein: N-terminal domain Firefly
Terms and licenses: Academic/Nonprofit Terms; Industry Terms: Not Available to Industry
How to cite: JW790 was a gift from Detlef Weigel (Addgene plasmid # 64813 ; http://n2t.net/addgene:64813 ; RRID:Addgene_64813)
