>Addgene plasmid #64813 | JW790 | addgene partial sequence | sequence record 122703 | 35S-promoter 5'-CTATCCTTCGCAAGACCCTTC-3'
TCATTTCATTTGGAGAGAACACGGGGGACGAGCTCGGTACCATGTCTGACGACCAATTCCATCACCCGCC
GCCTCCTTCTTCAATGAGGCACCGTTCTACGTCGGATGCGGCGGACGGCGGCTGCGGCGAGATTGTTGAG
GTGCAAGGTGGTCACATTGTTCGGTCTACCGGAAGAAAAGACCGCCACAGCAAAGTCTGCACGGCTAAAG
GGCCACGTGACCGGCGCGTGAGACTCTCTGCTCACACGGCGATTCAGTTTTACGATGTTCAAGACAGGCT
TGGTTTCGACCGACCTAGCAAAGCCGTTGATTGGCTTATCAAAAAGGCTAAGACTTCCATTGACGAGCTC
GCTGAGCTTCCTCCCTGGAATCCCGCCGATGCAATTCGCCTAGCCGCTGCTAACGCTAAACCCAGAAGAA
CCACCGCCAAAACCCAAATCTCTCCGTCTCCGCCACCGCCGCAACAGCAACAACAACAACAACAGCTTCA
GTTCGGTGTTGGCTTCAACGGAGGAGGAGCAGAGCATCCGAGTAACAACGAGTCGAGTTTTCTCCCGCCG
TCAATGGATTCAGATTCGATAGCTGACACTATAAAGTCGTTTTTTCCGGTGATTGGCTCTTCAACGGAGG
CTCCTTCGAATCATAACCTTATGCACAACTATCATCATCAGCATCCGCCGGATTTGCTTTCTCGAACTAA
TAGCCAAAACCAAGATCTCCGTCTCTCGCTGCAATCGTTCCCGGATGGTCCACCGTCGCTTCTGCACCAC
CAACATCACCACCACACCTCTGCTTCCGCCTCCGAGCCTACTCTGTTCTACGGACAGAGCAATCCGTTAG
GGTTTGACACATCGAGTTGGGAGCAGCAGTCGTCGGAATTCGGAAGGATTCAGAGACTAGTGGCTTGGAA
CAGCGGCGGTGGCGGCGGAGCAACCGATACAGGAAACGGAGGAGGGTTTCTGTTCGCTCCTCCTACTCCT
TCAACGACGTCGTTTCAGCCAGTTCTTGGCCAAAGCC
