>Addgene plasmid #64813 | JW790 | addgene partial sequence | sequence record 122704 | E9-term-R 5'-GTAGGATTCTGGTGTGTGCG-3'
TCGAAACCGATGATACGAACGAAAGCTCTGCAGTCATCCATCCTTGTCAATCAAGGCGTTGGTCGCTTCC
GGATTGTTTACATAACCGGACATAATCATAGGACCTCTCACACACAGTTCGCCTCTTTGATTAACGCCCA
GCGTTTTCCCGGTATCCAGATCCACAACCTTCGCTTCAAAAAATGGAACAACTTTACCGACCGCGCCCGG
TTTATCATCCCCCTCGGGTGTAATCAGAATAGCTGATGTAGTCTCAGTGAGCCCATATCCTTGCCTGATA
CCTGGCAGATGGAACCTCTTGGCAACCGCTTCCCCGACTTCCTTAGAGAGGGGAGCGCCACCAGAAGCAA
TTTCGTGTAAATTAGATAAATCGTATTTGTCAATCAGAGTGCTTTTGGCGAAGAAGGAGAATAGGGTTGG
CACCAGCAGCGCACTTTGAATCTTGTAATCCTGAAGGCTCCTCAGAAACAGCTCTTCTTCAAATCTATAC
ATTAAGACGACTCGAAATCCACATATCAAATATCCGAGTGTAGTAAACATTC
