>Addgene plasmid #64813 | JW790 | addgene partial sequence | sequence record 123120 | Ppyralis-luc-R 5'-CAGCCCATATCGTTTCATAGCTTCT-3'
GGACATTTCGAAGTACTCAGCGTAAGTGATGTCCACCTCGATATGTGCATCTGTAAAAGCAATTGTTCCA
GGAACCAGGGCGTATCTCTTCATAGCCTTATGCAGTTGCTCTCCAGCGGTTCCATCTTCCAGCGGATAGA
ATGGCGCCGGGCCTTTCTTTATGTTTTTGGCGTCTTCACCTCCGCCAGATGAGCCACCGCCCCGGGACGC
GTACGAGATCTGGTCGACATGGCGAGAAATAGAGGAAGCAGAGGACGGCTTGTGAGTGAGACCGTCGTGC
TGCTCCTCTTCTTGGCCCTGAAACCGTGCTGGTATGCGAAAACCCGAAGAGAATTCACCTGAGGCGAATC
CGATTCCGGGGATTGCTGATTGGTGAACCGGTGGAGGAAGGTGATGGTGGTGGTTGAGATCGTCGGTGGA
GATGGATTGGTGATGATGGTGAGGATCAAACCAAGCACGGATCATGGGACTGTAGCTACTTTGCAAGGGA
CCCCTCTGAGAATAAAGCTGTTGGCTTTGGCCAAGAACTGGCTGAAACGACGTCGTTGAAGGAGTAGGAG
GAGCGAACAGAAACCCTCCTCCGTTTCCTGTATCGGTTGCTCCGCCGCCACCGCCGCTGTTCCAAGCCAC
TAGTCTCTGAATCCTTCCGAATTCCGACGACTGCTGCTCCCAACTCGATGTGTCAAACCCTAACGGATTG
CTCTGTCCGTAGAACAGAGTAGGCTCGGA
